>Addgene plasmid #114710 | pTK729 | depositor full sequence | sequence record 216412 | pTK729 sequence 13399 bps
CTAAATTGTAAGCGTTAATATTTTGTTAAAATTCGCGTTAAATTTTTGTTAAATCAGCTCATTTTTTAAC
CAATAGGCCGAAATCGGCAAAATCCCTTATAAATCAAAAGAATAGACCGAGATAGGGT
[37 nt withheld, positions 129-165]
AAAGAACGTGGACTCCAACGTCAAAGG
[49 nt withheld, positions 193-241]
T
[91 nt withheld, positions 243-333]
G
[124 nt withheld, positions 335-458]
CCCATTCGCCATTCAGGCTGCGCAACTGTTGGGAAGGGCGATCGGTGCGGGCCTCTTCGCTATTACGCCA
GCTGGCGAAAGGGGGATGTGCTGCAAGGCGATTAAGTTGGGTAACGCCAGGGTTTTCCCAGTCACGACGT
TGTAAAACGACGGCCAGTGAGCGCGCGTAATACGACTCACTATAGGGCGAATTGGAGCTCGGAACTCTGG
TGGGAGGGGAGGGTCAGTGAAATCGGCTCTGGCGCGGGCGTCCTCCCACCCTCCCCTTCCTTCGGGGGAG
TCGGTTTACCCGCCGCCTGCTTGTCTTCGACACCTGATTGGCTGTCGAAGCTGTGGGACCGGGCCCTTGC
TACTGGCTCGAGTCTCACATGAGCGAAACCACTGCGCGGGGCGCGGGGGTGGCGGGGAGGCGGGCGTTGG
TACGGTCCTCCCCGAGGCCGAGCGCCGCAGTGTCTGGCCCCGCGCCCCTGCGCAACGTGGCAGGAAGCGC
GCGCTGGAGGCGGGGGCGGGCTGCCGGCCGAGACTTCTGGATGGCGGCGGCCGCGGCTCCGCCCCGGGTT
CCCACCGCCTGAAGGGCGAGACAAGCCCGACCTGCTACAGGCACTCGTGGGGGTGGGGGAGGAGCGGGGG
TCGGTCCGGCTGGTTTGTGGGTGGGAGGCGCTTGTTCTCCAAAAACCGGCGCGAAGCTGAGTCAGTGAGC
GAGGAAGCTCGGGGCAGTGAAAAAAATGCTTTATTTGTGAAATTTGTGATGCTATTGCTTTATTTGTAAC
CATTATAAGCTGCAATAAACAAGTTAACAACAACAATTGCATTCATTTTATGTTTCAGGTTCAGGGGGAG
GTGTGGGAGGTTTTTTAAAGCAAGTAAAACCTCTACAAATGTGGTATGGCTGATTATGATCCTCTGGAGA
TTTACCCGGGGAGCATGTCAAGGTCAAAATCGTCAAGAGCGTCAGCAGGCAGCATATCAAGGTCAAAGTC
GTCAAGGGCATCGGCTGGGAGCATGTCTAAGTCAAAATCGTCAAGGGCGTCGGTCGGCCCGCCGCTTTCG
CACTTTAGCTGTTTCTCCAGGCCACATATGATTAGTTCCAGGCCGAAAAGGAAGGCAGGTTCGGCTCCCT
GCCGGTCGAACAGCTCAATTGCTTGTTTCAGAAGTGGGGGCATAGAATCGGTGGTAGGTGTCTCTCTTTC
CTCTTTTGCTACTTGATGCTCCTGTTCCTCCAATACGCAGCCCAGTGTAAAGTGGCCCACGGCGGACAGA
GCGTACAGTGCGTTCTCCAGGGAGAAGCCTTGCTGACACAGGAACGCGAGCTGATTTTCCAGGGTTTCGT
ACTGTTTCTCTGTTGGGCGGGTGCCGAGATGCACTTTAGCCCCGTCGCGATGTGAGAGGAGAGCACAGCG
GTATGACTTGGCGTTGTTCCGCAGAAAGTCTTGCCATGACTCGCCTTCCAGGGGGCAGGAGTGGGTATGA
TGCCTGTCCAGCATCTCGATTGGCAGGGCATCGAGCAGGGCCCGCTTGTTCTTCACGTGCCAGTACAGGG
TAGGCTGCTCAACTCCCAGCTTTTGAGCGAGTTTCCTTGTCGTCAGGCCTTCGATACCGACTCCATTGAG
TAATTCCAGAGCAGAGTTTATGACTTTGCTCTTGTCCAGTCTAGACATGGTAATTCGATGATCCCCCTGG
GGAGAGAGGTCGGTGATTCGGTCAACGAGGGAGCCGACTGCCGACGTGCGCTCCGGAGGCTTGCAGAATG
CGGAACACCGCGCGGGCAGGAACAGGGCCCACACTACCGCCCCACACCCCGCCTCCCGCACCGCCCCTTC
CCGGCCGCTGCTCTCGGCGCGCCCTGCTGAGCAGCCGCTATTGGCCACAGCCCATCGCGGTCGGCGCGCT
GCCATTGCTCCCTGGCGCTGTCCGTCTGCGAGGGTACTAGTGAGACGTGCGGCTTCCGTTTGTCACGTCC
GGCACGCCGCGAACCGCAAGGAACCTTCCCGACTTAGGGGCGGAGCAGGAAGCGTCGCCGGGGGGCCCAC
AAGGGTAGCGGCGAAGATCCGGGTGACGCTGCGAACGGACGTGAAGAATGTGCGAGACCCAGGGTCGGCG
CCGCTGCGTTTCCCGGAACCACGCCCAGAGCAGCCGCGTCCCTGCGCAAACCCAGGGCTGCCTTGGAAAA
GGCGCAACCCCAACCCCGTGGAATTATCACCTCGAGAATAAAATATCTTTATTTTCATTACATCTGTGTG
TTGGTTTTTTGTGTGAATCGATAGTACTAACATACGCTCTCCATCAAAACAAAACGAAACAAAACAAACT
AGCAAAATAGGCTGTCCCCAGTGCAAGTGCAGGTGCCAGAACATTTCTCTCTCGAGTTTACTCCCTATCA
GTGATAGAGAACGTATGAAGAGTTTACTCCCTATCAGTGATAGAGAACGTATGCAGACTTTACTCCCTAT
CAGTGATAGAGAACGTATAAGGAGTTTACTCCCTATCAGTGATAGAGAACGTATGACCAGTTTACTCCCT
ATCAGTGATAGAGAACGTATCTACAGTTTACTCCCTATCAGTGATAGAGAACGTATATCCAGTTTACTCC
CTATCAGTGATAGAGAACGTATAAGCTTTGCTTATGTAAACCAGGGCGCCTATAAAAGAGTGCTGATTTT
TTGAGTAAACTTCAATTCCACAACACTTTTGTCTTATACCAACTTTCCGTACCACTTCCTACCCTCGTAA
AGAATTCGCGGCCGCACGCGTGCCACCATGACACTCCACGCCACCCGGGGGGCTGCACTCCTCTCTTGGG
TGAACAGTCTACACGTGGCTGACCCTGTGGAGGCTGTGCTGCAGCTCCAGGACTGCAGCATCTTCATCAA
GATCATTGACAGAATCCATGGCACTGAAGAGGGACAGCAAATCTTGAAGCAGCCGGTGTCAGAGAGACTG
GACTTTGTGTGCAGTTTTCTGCAGAAAAATCGAAAACATCCCTCTTCCCCAGAATGCCTGGTATCTGCAC
AGAAGGTGCTAGAGGGATCAGAGCTGGAACTGGCGAAGATGACCATGCTGCTCTTATACCACTCTACCAT
GAGCTCCAAAAGTCCCAGGGACTGGGAACAGTTTGAATATAAAATTCAGGCTGAGTTGGCTGTCATTCTT
AAATTTGTGCTGGACCATGAGGACGGGCTAAACCTTAATGAGGACCTAGAGAACTTCCTACAGAAAGCTC
CTGTGCCTTCTACCTGTTCTAGCACATTCCCTGAAGAGCTCTCCCCACCTAGCCACCAGGCCAAGAGGGA
GATTCGCTTCCTAGAGCTACAGAAGGTTGCCTCCTCTTCCAGTGGGAACAACTTTCTCTCAGGTTCTCCA
GCTTCTCCCATGGGTGATATCCTGCAGACCCCACAGTTCCAGATGAGACGGCTGAAGAAGCAGCTTGCTG
ATGAGAGAAGTAATAGGGATGAGCTGGAGCTGGAGCTAGCTGAGAACCGCAAGCTCCTCACCGAGAAGGA
TGCACAGATAGCCATGATGCAGCAGCGCATTGACCGCCTAGCCCTGCTGAATGAGAAGCAGGCGGCCAGC
CCACTGGAGCCCAAGGAGCTTGAGGAGCTGCGTGACAAGAATGAGAGCCTTACCATGCGGCTGCATGAAA
CCCTGAAGCAGTGCCAGGACCTGAAGACAGAGAAGAGCCAGATGGATCGCAAAATCAACCAGCTTTCGGA
GGAGAATGGAGACCTTTCCTTTAAGCTGCGGGAGTTTGCCAGTCATCTGCAGCAGCTACAGGATGCCCTC
AATGAGCTGACGGAGGAGCACAGCAAGGCCACTCAGGAGTGGCTAGAGAAGCAGGCCCAGCTGGAGAAGG
AGCTCAGCGCAGCCCTGCAGGACAAGAAATGCCTTGAAGAGAAGAACGAAATCCTTCAGGGAAAACTTTC
ACAGCTGGAAGAACACTTGTCCCAGCTGCAGGATAACCCACCCCAGGAGAAGGGCGAGGTGCTGGGTGAT
GTCTTGCAGCTGGAAACCTTGAAGCAAGAGGCAGCCACTCTTGCTGCAAACAACACACAGCTCCAAGCCA
GGGTAGAGATGCTGGAGACTGAGCGAGGCCAGCAGGAAGCCAAGCTGCTTGCTGAGCGGGGCCACTTCGA
AGAAGAAAAGCAGCAGCTGTCTAGCCTGATCACTGACCTGCAGAGCTCCATCTCCAACCTCAGCCAGGCC
AAGGAAGAGCTGGAGCAGGCCTCCCAGGCTCATGGGGCCCGGTTGACTGCCCAGGTGGCCTCTCTGACCT
CTGAGCTCACCACACTCAATGCCACCATCCAGCAACAGGATCAAGAACTGGCTGGCCTGAAGCAGCAGGC
CAAAGAGAAGCAGGCCCAGCTAGCACAGACCCTCCAACAGCAAGAACAGGCCTCCCAGGGCCTCCGCCAC
CAGGTGGAGCAGCTAAGCAGTAGCCTGAAGCAGAAGGAGCAGCAGTTGAAGGAGGTAGCGGAGAAGCAGG
AGGCAACTAGGCAGGACCATGCCCAGCAACTGGCCACTGCTGCAGAGGAGCGAGAGGCCTCCTTAAGGGA
GCGGGATGCGGCTCTCAAGCAGCTGGAGGCACTGGAGAAGGAGAAGGCTGCCAAGCTGGAGATTCTGCAG
CAGCAACTTCAGGTGGCTAATGAAGCCCGGGACAGTGCCCAGACCTCAGTGACACAGGCCCAGCGGGAGA
AGGCAGAGCTGAGCCGGAAGGTGGAGGAACTCCAGGCCTGTGTTGAGACAGCCCGCCAGGAACAGCATGA
GGCCCAGGCCCAGGTTGCAGAGCTAGAGTTGCAGCTGCGGTCTGAGCAGCAAAAAGCAACTGAGAAAGAA
AGGGTGGCCCAGGAGAAGGACCAGCTCCAGGAGCAGCTCCAGGGAGGTGCCACCATGTTCCAGGTGGCAA
CTGATGCTTTAAAGAGCCGTGAGCCCCAGGCTAAGCCCCAGCTGGACTTGAGTATTGACAGCCTGGATCT
GAGCTGCGAGGAGGGGACCCCACTCAGTATCACCAGCAAGCTGCCTCGTACCCAGCCAGACGGCACCAGC
GTCCCTGGAGAACCAGCCTCACCTATCTCCCAGCGCCTGCCCCCCAAGGTAGAATCCCTGGAGAGTCTCT
ACTTCACTCCCATCCCTGCTCGGAGTCAGGCCCCCCTGGAGAGCAGCCTGGACTCCCTGGGAGACGTCTT
CCTGGACTCGGGTCGTAAGACCCGCTCCGCTCGTCGGCGCACCACGCAGATCATCAACATCACCATGACC
AAGAAGCTAGATGTGGAAGAGCCAGACAGCGCCAACTCATCGTTCTACAGCACGCGGTCTGCTCCTGCTT
CCCAGGCTAGCCTGCGAGCCACCTCCTCTACTCAGTCTCTAGCTCGCCTGGGTTCTCCCGATTATGGCAA
CTCAGCCCTGCTCAGCTTGCCTGGCTACCGCCCCACCACTCGCAGTTCTGCTCGTCGTTCCCAGGCCGGG
GTGTCCAGTGGGGCCCCTCCAGGAAGGAACAGCTTCTACATGGGCACTTGCCAGGATGAGCCTGAGCAGC
TGGATGACTGGAACCGCATTGCAGAGCTGCAGCAGCGCAATCGAGTGTGCCCCCCACATCTGAAGACCTG
CTATCCCCTGGAGTCCAGGCCTTCCCTGAGCCTGGGCACCATCACAGATGAGGAGATGAAAACTGGAGAC
CCCCAAGAGACCCTGCGCCGAGCCAGCATGCAGCCAATCCAGATAGCCGAGGGCACTGGCATCACCACCC
GGGTCTCCCTAGAGCCCCACCAGGGCCCTGGAACTCCTGAGTCTAAGAAGGCCACCAGCTGTTTCCCACG
CCCCATGACTCCCCGAGACCGACATGAAGGGCGCAAACAGAGCACTACTGAGGCCCAGAAGAAAGCAGCT
CCAGCTTCTACTAAACAGGCTGACCGGCGCCAGTCGATGGCCTTCAGCATCCTCAACACACCCAAGAAGC
TAGGGAACAGCCTTCTGCGGCGGGGAGCCTCAAAGAAGGCCCTGTCCAAGGCTTCCCCCAACACTCGCAG
TGGAACCCGCCGTTCTCCGCGCATTGCCACCACCACAGCCAGTGCCGCCACTGCTGCCGCCATTGGTGCC
ACCCCTCGAGCCAAGGGCAAGGCAAAGCACGGAGGTGGATCTACGCGTGGAGGTGGATCTGCCACCATGG
TGTCTAAGGGCGAAGAGCTGATTAAGGAGAACATGCACATGAAGCTGTACATGGAGGGCACCGTGAACAA
CCACCACTTCAAGTGCACATCCGAGGGCGAAGGCAAGCCCTACGAGGGCACCCAGACCATGAGAATCAAG
GTGGTCGAGGGCGGCCCTCTCCCCTTCGCCTTCGACATCCTGGCTACCAGCTTCATGTACGGCAGCAGAA
CCTTCATCAACCACACCCAGGGCATCCCCGACTTCTTTAAGCAGTCCTTCCCTGAGGGCTTCACATGGGA
GAGAGTCACCACATACGAAGACGGGGGCGTGCTGACCGCTACCCAGGACACCAGCCTCCAGGACGGCTGC
CTCATCTACAACGTCAAGATCAGAGGGGTGAACTTCCCATCCAACGGCCCTGTGATGCAGAAGAAAACAC
TCGGCTGGGAGGCCAACACCGAGATGCTGTACCCCGCTGACGGCGGCCTGGAAGGCAGAACCGACATGGC
CCTGAAGCTCGTGGGCGGGGGCCACCTGATCTGCAACTTCAAGACCACATACAGATCCAAGAAACCCGCT
AAGAACCTCAAGATGCCCGGCGTCTACTATGTGGACCACAGACTGGAAAGAATCAAGGAGGCCGACAAAG
AGACCTACGTCGAGCAGCACGAGGTGGCTGTGGCCAGATACTGCGACCTCCCTAGCAAACTGGGGCACAA
ACTTAATGGCATGGACGAGCTGTACAAGTCCGGACTCAGATCTCGAGCTCAAGCTTCGAACGAATTCGGC
ATTGATCTGAGCGGCCTGACCCTGCAGGAATTCAGCTCCCCGAAACGCCCTAAGCTGCTGCGTGAATATT
ACGATTGGCTGGTTGATAACAGCTTTACCCCATATCTGGTGGTGGATGCCACATACCTGGGCGTGAACGT
GCCCGTGGAGTATGTGAAAGACGGTCAGATCGTGCTGAATCTGTCTGCAAGTGCGACCGGCAACCTGCAA
CTGACAAATGATTTTATCCAGTTCAACGCCCGCTTTAAGGGCGTGTCTCGTGAACTGTATATCCCGATGG
GTGCCGCTCTGGCCATTTACGCTCGCGAGAACGGCGATGGTGTGATGTTCGAACCAGAAGAAATCTATGA
CGAGCTGAATATTGGTTAAACCGGTGGATCCAGATCTCTGCAGCATATGTCTAGAGGATCATAATCAGCC
ATACCACATTTGTAGAGGTTTTACTTGCTTTAAAAAACCTCCCACACCTCCCCCTGAACCTGAAACATAA
AATGAATGCAATTGTTGTTGTTAACTTGTTTATTGCAGCTTATAATGGTTACAAATAAAGCAATAGCATC
ACAAATTTCACAAATAAAGCATTTTTTTCACTGCCGACGTCAGGTGGCACTTTTCGGGGTTGGGGTTGCG
CCTTTTCCAAGGCAGCCCTGGGTTTGCGCAGGGACGCGGCTGCTCTGGGCGTGGTTCCGGGAAACGCAGC
GGCGCCGACCCTGGGTCTCGCACATTCTTCACGTCCGTTCGCAGCGTCACCCGGATCTTCGCCGCTACCC
TTGTGGGCCCCCCGGCGACGCTTCCTGCTCCGCCCCTAAGTCGGGAAGGTTCCTTGCGGTTCGCGGCGTG
CCGGACGTGACAAACGGAAGCCGCACGTCTCACTAGTACCCTCGCAGACGGACAGCGCCAGGGAGCAATG
GCAGCGCGCCGACCGCGATGGGCTGTGGCCAATAGCGGCTGCTCAGCAGGGCGCGCCGAGAGCAGCGGCC
GGGAAGGGGCGGTGCGGGAGGCGGGGTGTGGGGCGGTAGTGTGGGCCCTGTTCCTGCCCGCGCGGTGTTC
CGCATTCTGCAAGCCTCCGGAGCGCACGTCGGCAGTCGGCTCCCTCGTTGACCGAATCACCGACCTCTCT
CCCCAGGGGGATCCACCGGAGCTTACCATGGATAGATCCGGAAAGCCTGAACTCACCGCGACGTCTGTCG
AGAAGTTTCTGATCGAAAAGTTCGACAGCGTCTCCGACCTGATGCAGCTCTCGGAGGGCGAAGAATCTCG
TGCTTTCAGCTTCGATGTAGGAGGGCGTGGATATGTCCTGCGGGTAAATAGCTGCGCCGATGGTTTCTAC
AAAGATCGTTATGTTTATCGGCACTTTGCATCGGCCGCGCTCCCGATTCCGGAAGTGCTTGACATTGGGG
AATTCAGCGAGAGCCTGACCTATTGCATCTCCCGCCGTGCACAGGGTGTCACGTTGCAAGACCTGCCTGA
AACCGAACTGCCCGCTGTTCTGCAGCCGGTCGCGGAGGCCATGGATGCGATCGCTGCGGCCGATCTTAGC
CAGACGAGCGGGTTCGGCCCATTCGGACCGCAAGGAATCGGTCAATACACTACATGGCGTGATTTCATAT
GCGCGATTGCTGATCCCCATGTGTATCACTGGCAAACTGTGATGGACGACACCGTCAGTGCGTCCGTCGC
GCAGGCTCTCGATGAGCTGATGCTTTGGGCCGAGGACTGCCCCGAAGTCCGGCACCTCGTGCACGCGGAT
TTCGGCTCCAACAATGTCCTGACGGACAATGGCCGCATAACAGCGGTCATTGACTGGAGCGAGGCGATGT
TCGGGGATTCCCAATACGAGGTCGCCAACATCTTCTTCTGGAGGCCGTGGTTGGCTTGTATGGAGCAGCA
GACGCGCTACTTCGAGCGGAGGCATCCGGAGCTTGCAGGATCGCCGCGGCTCCGGGCGTATATGCTCCGC
ATTGGTCTTGACCAACTCTATCAGAGCTTGGTTGACGGCAATTTCGATGATGCAGCTTGGGCGCAGGGTC
GATGCGACGCAATCGTCCGATCCGGAGCCGGGACTGTCGGGCGTACACAAATCGCCCGCAGAAGCGCGGC
CGTCTGGACCGATGGCTGTGTAGAAGTACTCGCCGATAGTGGAAACCGACGCCCCAGCACTCGTCCGAGG
GCAAAGGAATAGAGTAGATGCCGACCGAACAAGAGCTGATTTCGAGAACGCCTCAGCCAGCAACTCGCGC
GAGCCTAGCAAGGCAAATGCGAGAGAACGGCCTTACGCTTGGTGGCACAGTTCTCGTCCACAGTTCGCTA
AGCTCGCTCGGCTGGGTCGCGGGAGGGCCGGTCGCAGTGATTCAGGCCCTTCTGGATTGTGTTGGTCCCC
AGGGCACGATTGTCATGCCCACGCACTCGGGTGATCTGACTGATCCCGCAGATTGGAGATCGCCGCCCGT
GCCTGCCGATTGGGTGCAGATCTAGAGCTCGCTGATCAGCCTCGACTGTGCCTCTAGTTGCCAGCCATCT
GTTGTTTGCCCCTCCCCCGTGCCTTCCTTGACCCTGGAAGGTGCCACTCCCACTGTCCTTTCCTAATAAA
ATGAGGAAATTGCATCGCATTGTCTGAGTAGGTGTCATTCTATTCTGGGGGGTGGGGTGGGGCAGGACAG
CAAGGGGGAGGATTGGGAAGACAATAGCAGGCATGCTGGGGATGCGGTGGGCTCTATGGCTTCTGAGGCG
GAAAGAACCAGCTGGGGCTCGATGAGGGAGCTGCGGTGGAGGAGGTGGAGAGAAGGCCGCACCCTTCTGG
GCAGGGGGAGGGGAGTGCCGCAATACCTTTATGGGAGTTCTCTGCTGCCTCCCGTCTTGTAAGGACCGCC
CTGGGCCTGGAAGAAGCCCTCCCTCCTTTCCTCCTCGCGTGATCTCGTCATCGCCTCCATGTCGAGTCGC
TTCTCGATTATGGGCGGGATTCTTTTGCCTAGGCTTAAGGGGCTAACTTGGTCCCTGGGCGTTGCCCTGC
AGGGGAGTGAGCAGCTGTAAGATTTGAGGGGCGACTCCGATTAGTTTATCTTCCCACGGACTAGAGTTGG
TGTCGAGGTTATTGTAATAAGGGTGGGGTAGGGAAATGGAGCTTAGTCATTCACCTGGGGCTGATTTTAT
GCAACGAGACTGCGGATTATCACTACTTATCATTTTTGGAGCATTTTTCTAGAGACAGACATAAAGCATG
ATCACCTGAGTTTTATACCATTTGAGACCCTTGCTGCACCACCAAAGTGTAGCATCAGGTTAAATCTTAA
TAGAAAAATTTTAGCTTTTGCTTGAGAAACCAGTGCTTCCCTCCCTCACCCTCTCTCCCCAGGCTCTCTA
CCCCTTTGCATCCCTACCAGGCATCTTAGCAACTCTCACTCATACTTGATCCCATTTTCCATTTGTTGTA
CTTGCTCCTCTAGTATTCAGACATAGCACTAGCTTTCTCCCTCTCTTGATCTTGGGTAGCCTGGTGTCTC
GCGAAACCAGACAGATTGGTTCCACCACAAATTAAGGCTTGAGCTGGGGCTTGACTCTTACCCAGCAGTG
CTTTTATTCCTCCCTAGTTCACGTTCTTAAATGTTTATCTTGATTTTCATTTTATCCTTTTTCCTTAGCT
GGGATTCTGTCCCTGACCGTCTTCACAGTCCAGGTGATCTTGACTACTGCTTTACAGAGAATTGGATCTG
AGGTTAGGCAACATCTCCCTTTTTCTTCCTCTAAATACCTCTCATTTCTGTTCTTACCAGTTAGTAACTG
ATCTCAGATGCCTGTGTGATAGCTGGTACCCAGCTTTTGTTCCCTTTAGTGAGGGTTAATTGCGCGCTTG
GCGTAATCATGGTCATAGCTGTTTCCTGTGTGAAATTGTTATCCGCTCACAATTCCACACAACATACGAG
CCGGAAGCATAAAGTGTAAAGCCTGGGGTGCCTAATGAGTGAGCTAACTCACATTAATTGCGTTGCGCTC
ACTGCCCGCTTTCCAGTCGGGAAACCTGTCGTGCCAGCTGCATTAATGAATCGGCCAACGCGCGGGGAGA
GGCGGTTTGCGTATTGGGCGCTCTTCCGCTTCCTCGCTCACTGACTCGCTGCGCTCGGTCGTTCGGCTGC
GGCGAGCGGTATCAGCTCACTCAAAGGCGGTAATACGGTTATCCACAGAATCAGGGGATAACGCAGGAAA
GAACATGTGAGCAAAAGGCCAGCAAAAGGCCAGGAACCGTAAAAAGGCCGCGTTGCTGGCGTTTTTCCAT
AGGCTCCGCCCCCCTGACGAGCATCACAAAAATCGACGCTCAAGTCAGAGGTGGCGAAACCCGACAGGAC
TATAAAGATACCAGGCGTTTCCCCCTGGAAGCTCCCTCGTGCGCTCTCCTGTTCCGACCCTGCCGCTTAC
CGGATACCTGTCCGCCTTTCTCCCTTCGGGAAGCGTGGCGCTTTCTCATAGCTCACGCTGTAGGTATCTC
AGTTCGGTGTAGGTCGTTCGCTCCAAGCTGGGCTGTGTGCACGAACCCCCCGTTCAGCCCGACCGCTGCG
CCTTATCCGGTAACTATCGTCTTGAGTCCAACCCGGTAAGACACGACTTATCGCCACTGGCAGCAGCCAC
TGGTAACAGGATTAGCAGAGCGAGGTATGTAGGCGGTGCTACAGAGTTCTTGAAGTGGTGGCCTAACTAC
GGCTACACTAGAAGGACAGTATTTGGTATCTGCGCTCTGCTGAAGCCAGTTACCTTCGGAAAAAGAGTTG
GTAGCTCTTGATCCGGCAAACAAACCACCGCTGGTAGCGGTGGTTTTTTTGTTTGCAAGCAGCAGATTAC
GCGCAGAAAAAAAGGATCTCAAGAAGATCCTTTGATCTTTTCTACGGGGTCTGACGCTCAGTGGAACGAA
AACTCACGTTAAGGGATTTTGGTCATGAGATTATCAAAAAGGATCTTCACCTAGATCCTTTTAAATTAAA
AATGAAGTTTTAAATCAATCTAAAGTATATATGAGTAAACTTGGTCTGACAGTTACCAATGCTTAATCAG
TGAGGCACCTATCTCAGCGATCTGTCTATTTCGTTCATCCATAGTTGCCTGACTCCCCGTCGTGTAGATA
ACTACGATACGGGAGGGCTTACCATCTGGCCCCAGTGCTGCAATGATACCGCGAGACCCACGCTCACCGG
CTCCAGATTTATCAGCAATAAACCAGCCAGCCGGAAGGGCCGAGCGCAGAAGTGGTCCTGCAACTTTATC
CGCCTCCATCCAGTCTATTAATTGTTGCCGGGAAGCTAGAGTAAGTAGTTCGCCAGTTAATAGTTTGCGC
AACGTTGTTGCCATTGCTACAGGCATCGTGGTGTCACGCTCGTCGTTTGGTATGGCTTCATTCAGCTCCG
GTTCCCAACGATCAAGGCGAGTTACATGATCCCCCATGTTGTGCAAAAAAGCGGTTAGCTCCTTCGGTCC
TCCGATCGTTGTCAGAAGTAAGTTGGCCGCAGTGTTATCACTCATGGTTATGGCAGCACTGCATAATTCT
CTTACTGTCATGCCATCCGTAAGATGCTTTTCTGTGACTGGTGAGTACTCAACCAAGTCATTCTGAGAAT
AGTGTATGCGGCGACCGAGTTGCTCTTGCCCGGCGTCAATACGGGATAATACCGCGCCACATAGCAGAAC
TTTAAAAGTGCTCATCATTGGAAAACGTTCTTCGGGGCGAAAACTCTCAAGGATCTTACCGCTGTTGAGA
TCCAGTTCGATGTAACCCACTCGTGCACCCAACTGATCTTCAGCATCTTTTACTTTCACCAGCGTTTCTG
GGTGAGCAAAAACAGGAAGGCAAAATGCCGCAAAAAAGGGAATAAGGGCGACACGGAAATGTTGAATACT
CATACTCTTCCTTTTTCAATATTATTGAAGCATTTATCAGGGTTATTGTCTCATGAGCGGATACATATTT
GAATGTATTTAGAAAAATAAACAAATAGGGGTTCCGCGCACATTTCCCCGAAAAGTGCCAC
Features (pLannotate 1.2.2; 29 found; start..end, strand, type, name):
     30..458     -  rep_origin     f1 ori (sequence partly withheld): f1 bacteriophage origin of replication; arrow indicates direction of (+) strand synthesis
    463..618     -  CDS            lacZα (fragment): LacZα fragment of β-galactosidase; lacZ fragment
    626..644     +  promoter       T7 promoter: promoter for bacteriophage T7 RNA polymerase
   1172..1253    -  polyA_signal   SV40 poly(A) signal: SV40 polyadenylation signal
   1276..1359    -  CDS            large T antigen (fragment): large T antigen from SV40 (simian virus 40)
   1370..2116    -  CDS            Tet-On® 3G: modified rtTA protein that binds tightly to promoters containing the tet operator in the presence of doxycycline
   2135..2645    -  promoter       hPGK promoter: human phosphoglycerate kinase 1 promoter
   2665..2713    +  polyA_signal   poly(A) signal: synthetic polyadenylation signal
   2727..2818    +  misc_feature   pause site: RNA polymerase II transcriptional pause signal from the human α2 globin gene
   2822..3189    +  promoter       TRE3GS promoter: 3rd-generation Tet-responsive promoter that can be activated by binding of Tet-On® 3G, modified to eliminate binding sites for endogenous mammalian transcription factors
   3216..6578    +  CDS            NUMA1 (fragment): NUMA1_HUMAN - Also known as NMP22 From Homo sapiens (Human).
   6615..7346    +  CDS            TagRFP-T: TagRFP-T is a basic (constitutively fluorescent) red fluorescent protein published in 2008, derived from Entacmaea quadricolor. It has low acid sensitivity.
   7347..7378    +  misc_feature   MCS (fragment): multiple cloning site
   7422..7751    +  CDS            sspB (fragment): SSPB_HAEIN - Experimental evidence at protein level: Swiss-Prot protein existence level 1. Also stimulates degradation of the N-terminus of RseA (residues 1-108, alone or in complex with sigma-E) by ClpX-ClpP in a non-ssrA-mediated fashion. From Haemophilus influenzae (strain ATCC 51907 / DSM 11121 / KW20 / Rd).
   7795..7878    +  CDS            large T antigen (fragment): large T antigen from SV40 (simian virus 40)
   7901..7982    +  polyA_signal   SV40 poly(A) signal: SV40 polyadenylation signal
   8004..8514    +  promoter       hPGK promoter: human phosphoglycerate kinase 1 promoter
   8550..9570    +  CDS            HygR (fragment): aminoglycoside phosphotransferase from E. coli; aph(4)-Ia; confers resistance to hygromycin
   9588..9860    +  CDS            yokD (fragment): YOKD_BACSU - Experimental evidence at protein level: Swiss-Prot protein existence level 1. May contribute to antibiotic resistance. From Bacillus subtilis (strain 168).
   9891..10107   +  polyA_signal   bGH poly(A) signal: bovine growth hormone polyadenylation signal
  10111..10132   +  promoter       SV40 promoter (fragment): SV40 enhancer and early promoter
  11211..11229   -  promoter       T3 promoter: promoter for bacteriophage T3 RNA polymerase
  11272..11294   -  protein_bind   lac operator (fragment): The lac repressor binds to the lac operator to inhibit transcription in E. coli. This inhibition can be relieved by adding lactose or isopropyl-β-D-thiogalactopyranoside (IPTG). lac repressor encoded by lacI
  11298..11328   -  promoter       lac promoter: promoter for the E. coli lac operon
  11343..11364   -  protein_bind   CAP binding site: CAP binding activates transcription in the presence of cAMP. E. coli catabolite activator protein
  11377..11469   -  CDS            lacI (fragment): lac repressor; lacI; The lac repressor binds to the lac operator to inhibit transcription in E. coli. This inhibition can be relieved by adding lactose or isopropyl-β-D-thiogalactopyranoside (IPTG).
  11652..12240   -  rep_origin     ori: high-copy-number ColE1/pMB1/pBR322/pUC origin of replication
  12411..13271   -  CDS            AmpR: β-lactamase; bla; confers resistance to ampicillin, carbenicillin, and related antibiotics
  13272..13376   -  promoter       AmpR promoter: bla
