>Addgene plasmid #114710 | pTK729 | addgene full sequence | sequence record 225204 | Addgene NGS Result
CTAAATTGTAAGCGTTAATATTTTGTTAAAATTCGCGTTAAATTTTTGTTAAATCAGCTCATTTTTTAAC
CAATAGGCCGAAATCGGCAAAATCCCTTATAAATCAAAAGAATAGACCGAGATAGGGT
[37 nt withheld, positions 129-165]
AAAGAACGTGGACTCCAACGTCAAAGG
[49 nt withheld, positions 193-241]
T
[91 nt withheld, positions 243-333]
G
[124 nt withheld, positions 335-458]
CCCATTCGCCATTCAGGCTGCGCAACTGTTGGGAAGGGCGATCGGTGCGGGCCTCTTCGCTATTACGCCA
GCTGGCGAAAGGGGGATGTGCTGCAAGGCGATTAAGTTGGGTAACGCCAGGGTTTTCCCAGTCACGACGT
TGTAAAACGACGGCCAGTGAGCGCGCGTAATACGACTCACTATAGGGCGAATTGGAGCTCGGAACTCTGG
TGGGAGGGGAGGGTCAGTGAAATTGGCTCTGGCGCGGGCGTCCTCCCACCCTCCCCTTCCTTCGGGGGAG
TCGGTTTACCCGCCGCCTGCTTGTCTTCGACACCTGATTGGCTGTCGAAGCTGTGGGACCGGGCCCTTGC
TACTGGCTCGAGTCTCACATGAGCGAAACCACTGCGCGGGGCGCGGGGGTGGCGGGGAGGCGGGCGTTGG
TACGGTCCTCCCCGAGGCCGAGCGCCGCAGTGTCTGGCCCCGCGCCCCTGCGCAACGTGGCAGGAAGCGC
GCGCTGGAGGCGGGGGCGGGCTGCCGGCCGAGACTTCTGGATGGCGGCGGCCGCGGCTCCGCCCCGGGTT
CCCACCGCCTGAAGGGCGAGACAAGCCCGACCTGCTACAGGCACTCGTGGGGGTGGGGGAGGAGCGGGGG
TCGGTCCGGCTGGTTTGTGGGTGGGAGGCGCTTGTTCTCCAAAAACCGGCGCGAAGCTGAGTCAGTGAGC
GAGGAAGCTCGGGGCAGTGAAAAAAATGCTTTATTTGTGAAATTTGTGATGCTATTGCTTTATTTGTAAC
CATTATAAGCTGCAATAAACAAGTTAACAACAACAATTGCATTCATTTTATGTTTCAGGTTCAGGGGGAG
GTGTGGGAGGTTTTTTAAAGCAAGTAAAACCTCTACAAATGTGGTATGGCTGATTATGATCCTCTGGAGA
TTTACCCGGGGAGCATGTCAAGGTCAAAATCGTCAAGAGCGTCAGCAGGCAGCATATCAAGGTCAAAGTC
GTCAAGGGCATCGGCTGGGAGCATGTCTAAGTCAAAATCGTCAAGGGCGTCGGTCGGCCCGCCGCTTTCG
CACTTTAGCTGTTTCTCCAGGCCACATATGATTAGTTCCAGGCCGAAAAGGAAGGCAGGTTCGGCTCCCT
GCCGGTCGAACAGCTCAATTGCTTGTTTCAGAAGTGGGGGCATAGAATCGGTGGTAGGTGTCTCTCTTTC
CTCTTTTGCTACTTGATGCTCCTGTTCCTCCAATACGCAGCCCAGTGTAAAGTGGCCCACGGCGGACAGA
GCGTACAGTGCGTTCTCCAGGGAGAAGCCTTGCTGACACAGGAACGCGAGCTGATTTTCCAGGGTTTCGT
ACTGTTTCTCTGTTGGGCGGGTGCCGAGATGCACTTTAGCCCCGTCGCGATGTGAGAGGAGAGCACAGCG
GTATGACTTGGCGTTGTTCCGCAGAAAGTCTTGCCATGACTCGCCTTCCAGGGGGCAGGAGTGGGTATGA
TGCCTGTCCAGCATCTCGATTGGCAGGGCATCGAGCAGGGCCCGCTTGTTCTTCACGTGCCAGTACAGGG
TAGGCTGCTCAACTCCCAGCTTTTGAGCGAGTTTCCTTGTCGTCAGGCCTTCGATACCGACTCCATTGAG
TAATTCCAGAGCAGAGTTTATGACTTTGCTCTTGTCCAGTCTAGACATGGTAATTCGATGATCCCCCTGG
GGAGAGAGGTCGGTGATTCGGTCAACGAGGGAGCCGACTGCCGACGTGCGCTCCGGAGGCTTGCAGAATG
CGGAACACCGCGCGGGCAGGAACAGGGCCCACACTACCGCCCCACACCCCGCCTCCCGCACCGCCCCTTC
CCGGCCGCTGCTCTCGGCGCGCCCTGCTGAGCAGCCGCTATTGGCCACAGCCCATCGCGGTCGGCGCGCT
GCCATTGCTCCCTGGCGCTGTCCGTCTGCGAGGGTACTAGTGAGACGTGCGGCTTCCGTTTGTCACGTCC
GGCACGCCGCGAACCGCAAGGAACCTTCCCGACTTAGGGGCGGAGCAGGAAGCGTCGCCGGGGGGCCCAC
AAGGGTAGCGGCGAAGATCCGGGTGACGCTGCGAACGGACGTGAAGAATGTGCGAGACCCAGGGTCGGCG
CCGCTGCGTTTCCCGGAACCACGCCCAGAGCAGCCGCGTCCCTGCGCAAACCCAGGGCTGCCTTGGAAAA
GGCGCAACCCCAACCCCGTGGAATTATCACCTCGAGAATAAAATATCTTTATTTTCATTACATCTGTGTG
TTGGTTTTTTGTGTGAATCGATAGTACTAACATACGCTCTCCATCAAAACAAAACGAAACAAAACAAACT
AGCAAAATAGGCTGTCCCCAGTGCAAGTGCAGGTGCCAGAACATTTCTCTCTCGAGTTTACTCCCTATCA
GTGATAGAGAACGTATGAAGAGTTTACTCCCTATCAGTGATAGAGAACGTATGCAGACTTTACTCCCTAT
CAGTGATAGAGAACGTATAAGGAGTTTACTCCCTATCAGTGATAGAGAACGTATGACCAGTTTACTCCCT
ATCAGTGATAGAGAACGTATCTACAGTTTACTCCCTATCAGTGATAGAGAACGTATATCCAGTTTACTCC
CTATCAGTGATAGAGAACGTATAAGCTTTGCTTATGTAAACCAGGGCGCCTATAAAAGAGTGCTGATTTT
TTGAGTAAACTTCAATTCCACAACACTTTTGTCTTATACCAACTTTCCGTACCACTTCCTACCCTCGTAA
AGAATTCGCGGCCGCACGCGTGCCACCATGACACTCCACGCCACCCGGGGGGCTGCACTCCTCTCTTGGG
TGAACAGTCTACACGTGGCTGACCCTGTGGAGGCTGTGCTGCAGCTCCAGGACTGCAGCATCTTCATCAA
GATCATTGACAGAATCCATGGCACTGAAGAGGGACAGCAAATCTTGAAGCAGCCGGTGTCAGAGAGACTG
GACTTTGTGTGCAGTTTTCTGCAGAAAAATCGAAAACATCCCTCTTCCCCAGAATGCCTGGTATCTGCAC
AGAAGGTGCTAGAGGGATCAGAGCTGGAACTGGCGAAGATGACCATGCTGCTCTTATACCACTCTACCAT
GAGCTCCAAAAGTCCCAGGGACTGGGAACAGTTTGAATATAAAATTCAGGCTGAGTTGGCTGTCATTCTT
AAATTTGTGCTGGACCATGAGGACGGGCTAAACCTTAATGAGGACCTAGAGAACTTCCTACAGAAAGCTC
CTGTGCCTTCTACCTGTTCTAGCACATTCCCTGAAGAGCTCTCCCCACCTAGCCACCAGGCCAAGAGGGA
GATTCGCTTCCTAGAGCTACAGAAGGTTGCCTCCTCTTCCAGTGGGAACAACTTTCTCTCAGGTTCTCCA
GCTTCTCCCATGGGTGATATCCTGCAGACCCCACAGTTCCAGATGAGACGGCTGAAGAAGCAGCTTGCTG
ATGAGAGAAGTAATAGGGATGAGCTGGAGCTGGAGCTAGCTGAGAACCGCAAGCTCCTCACCGAGAAGGA
TGCACAGATAGCCATGATGCAGCAGCGCATTGACCGCCTAGCCCTGCTGAATGAGAAGCAGGCGGCCAGC
CCACTGGAGCCCAAGGAGCTTGAGGAGCTGCGTGACAAGAATGAGAGCCTTACCATGCGGCTGCATGAAA
CCCTGAAGCAGTGCCAGGACCTGAAGACAGAGAAGAGCCAGATGGATCGCAAAATCAACCAGCTTTCGGA
GGAGAATGGAGACCTTTCCTTTAAGCTGCGGGAGTTTGCCAGTCATCTGCAGCAGCTACAGGATGCCCTC
AATGAGCTGACGGAGGAGCACAGCAAGGCCACTCAGGAGTGGCTAGAGAAGCAGGCCCAGCTGGAGAAGG
AGCTCAGCGCAGCCCTGCAGGACAAGAAATGCCTTGAAGAGAAGAACGAAATCCTTCAGGGAAAACTTTC
ACAGCTGGAAGAACACTTGTCCCAGCTGCAGGATAACCCACCCCAGGAGAAGGGCGAGGTGCTGGGTGAT
GTCTTGCAGCTGGAAACCTTGAAGCAAGAGGCAGCCACTCTTGCTGCAAACAACACACAGCTCCAAGCCA
GGGTAGAGATGCTGGAGACTGAGCGAGGCCAGCAGGAAGCCAAGCTGCTTGCTGAGCGGGGCCACTTCGA
AGAAGAAAAGCAGCAGCTGTCTAGCCTGATCACTGACCTGCAGAGCTCCATCTCCAACCTCAGCCAGGCC
AAGGAAGAGCTGGAGCAGGCCTCCCAGGCTCATGGGGCCCGGTTGACTGCCCAGGTGGCCTCTCTGACCT
CTGAGCTCACCACACTCAATGCCACCATCCAGCAACAGGATCAAGAACTGGCTGGCCTGAAGCAGCAGGC
CAAAGAGAAGCAGGCCCAGCTAGCACAGACCCTCCAACAGCAAGAACAGGCCTCCCAGGGCCTCCGCCAC
CAGGTGGAGCAGCTAAGCAGTAGCCTGAAGCAGAAGGAGCAGCAGTTGAAGGAGGTAGCGGAGAAGCAGG
AGGCAACTAGGCAGGACCATGCCCAGCAACTGGCCACTGCTGCAGAGGAGCGAGAGGCCTCCTTAAGGGA
GCGGGATGCGGCTCTCAAGCAGCTGGAGGCACTGGAGAAGGAGAAGGCTGCCAAGCTGGAGATTCTGCAG
CAGCAACTTCAGGTGGCTAATGAAGCCCGGGACAGTGCCCAGACCTCAGTGACACAGGCCCAGCGGGAGA
AGGCAGAGCTGAGCCGGAAGGTGGAGGAACTCCAGGCCTGTGTTGAGACAGCCCGCCAGGAACAGCATGA
GGCCCAGGCCCAGGTTGCAGAGCTAGAGTTGCAGCTGCGGTCTGAGCAGCAAAAAGCAACTGAGAAAGAA
AGGGTGGCCCAGGAGAAGGACCAGCTCCAGGAGCAGCTCCAGGGAGGTGCCACCATGTTCCAGGTGGCAA
CTGATGCTTTAAAGAGCCGTGAGCCCCAGGCTAAGCCCCAGCTGGACTTGAGTATTGACAGCCTGGATCT
GAGCTGCGAGGAGGGGACCCCACTCAGTATCACCAGCAAGCTGCCTCGTACCCAGCCAGACGGCACCAGC
GTCCCTGGAGAACCAGCCTCACCTATCTCCCAGCGCCTGCCCCCCAAGGTAGAATCCCTGGAGAGTCTCT
ACTTCACTCCCATCCCTGCTCGGAGTCAGGCCCCCCTGGAGAGCAGCCTGGACTCCCTGGGAGACGTCTT
CCTGGACTCGGGTCGTAAGACCCGCTCCGCTCGTCGGCGCACCACGCAGATCATCAACATCACCATGACC
AAGAAGCTAGATGTGGAAGAGCCAGACAGCGCCAACTCATCGTTCTACAGCACGCGGTCTGCTCCTGCTT
CCCAGGCTAGCCTGCGAGCCACCTCCTCTACTCAGTCTCTAGCTCGCCTGGGTTCTCCCGATTATGGCAA
CTCAGCCCTGCTCAGCTTGCCTGGCTACCGCCCCACCACTCGCAGTTCTGCTCGTCGTTCCCAGGCCGGG
GTGTCCAGTGGGGCCCCTCCAGGAAGGAACAGCTTCTACATGGGCACTTGCCAGGATGAGCCTGAGCAGC
TGGATGACTGGAACCGCATTGCAGAGCTGCAGCAGCGCAATCGAGTGTGCCCCCCACATCTGAAGACCTG
CTATCCCCTGGAGTCCAGGCCTTCCCTGAGCCTGGGCACCATCACAGATGAGGAGATGAAAACTGGAGAC
CCCCAAGAGACCCTGCGCCGAGCCAGCATGCAGCCAATCCAGATAGCCGAGGGCACTGGCATCACCACCC
GGGTCTCCCTAGAGCCCCACCAGGGCCCTGGAACTCCTGAGTCTAAGAAGGCCACCAGCTGTTTCCCACG
CCCCATGACTCCCCGAGACCGACATGAAGGGCGCAAACAGAGCACTACTGAGGCCCAGAAGAAAGCAGCT
CCAGCTTCTACTAAACAGGCTGACCGGCGCCAGTCGATGGCCTTCAGCATCCTCAACACACCCAAGAAGC
TAGGGAACAGCCTTCTGCGGCGGGGAGCCYCAAAGAAGGCCCTGTCCAAGGCTTCCCCCAACACYCGCAG
TGGAACCCGCCGTTCTCCGCGCATTGCCACCACCACAGCCAGTGCCGCCACTGCTGCCGCCATTGGTGCC
ACCCCTCGAGCCAAGGGCAAGGCAAAGCACGGAGGTGGATCTACGCGTGGAGGTGGATCTGCCACCATGG
TGTCTAAGGGCGAAGAGCTGATTAAGGAGAACATGCACATGAAGCTGTACATGGAGGGCACCGTGAACAA
CCACCACTTCAAGTGCACATCCGAGGGCGAAGGCAAGCCCTACGAGGGCACCCAGACCATGAGAATCAAG
GTGGTCGAGGGCGGCCCTCTCCCCTTCGCCTTCGACATCCTGGCTACCAGCTTCATGTACGGCAGCAGAA
CCTTCATCAACCACACCCAGGGCATCCCCGACTTCTTTAAGCAGTCCTTCCCTGAGGGCTTCACATGGGA
GAGAGTCACCACATACGAAGACGGGGGCGTGCTGACCGCTACCCAGGACACCAGCCTCCAGGACGGCTGC
CTCATCTACAACGTCAAGATCAGAGGGGTGAACTTCCCATCCAACGGCCCTGTGATGCAGAAGAAAACAC
TCGGCTGGGAGGCCAACACCGAGATGCTGTACCCCGCTGACGGCGGCCTGGAAGGCAGAACCGACATGGC
CCTGAAGCTCGTGGGCGGGGGCCACCTGATCTGCAACTTCAAGACCACATACAGATCCAAGAAACCCGCT
AAGAACCTCAAGATGCCCGGCGTCTACTATGTGGACCACAGACTGGAAAGAATCAAGGAGGCCGACAAAG
AGACCTACGTCGAGCAGCACGAGGTGGCTGTGGCCAGATACTGCGACCTCCCTAGCAAACTGGGGCACAA
ACTTAATGGCATGGACGAGCTGTACAAGTCCGGACTCAGATCTCGAGCTCAAGCTTCGAACGAATTCGGC
ATTGATCTGAGCGGCCTGACCCTGCAGGAATTCAGCTCCCCGAAACGCCCTAAGCTGCTGCGTGAATATT
ACGATTGGCTGGTTGATAACAGCTTTACCCCATATCTGGTGGTGGATGCCACATACCTGGGCGTGAACGT
GCCCGTGGAGTATGTGAAAGACGGTCAGATCGTGCTGAATCTGTCTGCAAGTGCGACCGGCAACCTGCAA
CTGACAAATGATTTTATCCAGTTCAACGCCCGCTTTAAGGGCGTGTCTCGTGAACTGTATATCCCGATGG
GTGCCGCTCTGGCCATTTACGCTCGCGAGAACGGCGATGGTGTGATGTTCGAACCAGAAGAAATCTATGA
CGAGCTGAATATTGGTTAAACCGGTGGATCCAGATCTCTGCAGCATATGTCTAGAGGATCATAATCAGCC
ATACCACATTTGTAGAGGTTTTACTTGCTTTAAAAAACCTCCCACACCTCCCCCTGAACCTGAAACATAA
AATGAATGCAATTGTTGTTGTTAACTTGTTTATTGCAGCTTATAATGGTTACAAATAAAGCAATAGCATC
ACAAATTTCACAAATAAAGCATTTTTTTCACTGCCGACGTCAGGTGGCACTTTTCGGGGTTGGGGTTGCG
CCTTTTCCAAGGCAGCCCTGGGTTTGCGCAGGGACGCGGCTGCTCTGGGCGTGGTTCCGGGAAACGCAGC
GGCGCCGACCCTGGGTCTCGCACATTCTTCACGTCCGTTCGCAGCGTCACCCGGATCTTCGCCGCTACCC
TTGTGGGCCCCCCGGCGACGCTTCCTGCTCCGCCCCTAAGTCGGGAAGGTTCCTTGCGGTTCGCGGCGTG
CCGGACGTGACAAACGGAAGCCGCACGTCTCACTAGTACCCTCGCAGACGGACAGCGCCAGGGAGCAATG
GCAGCGCGCCGACCGCGATGGGCTGTGGCCAATAGCGGCTGCTCAGCAGGGCGCGCCGAGAGCAGCGGCC
GGGAAGGGGCGGTGCGGGAGGCGGGGTGTGGGGCGGTAGTGTGGGCCCTGTTCCTGCCCGCGCGGTGTTC
CGCATTCTGCAAGCCTCCGGAGCGCACGTCGGCAGTCGGCTCCCTCGTTGACCGAATCACCGACCTCTCT
CCCCAGGGGGATCCACCGGAGCTTACCATGGATAGATCCGGAAAGCCTGAACTCACCGCGACGTCTGTCG
AGAAGTTTCTGATCGAAAAGTTCGACAGCGTCTCCGACCTGATGCAGCTCTCGGAGGGCGAAGAATCTCG
TGCTTTCAGCTTCGATGTAGGAGGGCGTGGATATGTCCTGCGGGTAAATAGCTGCGCCGATGGTTTCTAC
AAAGATCGTTATGTTTATCGGCACTTTGCATCGGCCGCGCTCCCGATTCCGGAAGTGCTTGACATTGGGG
AATTCAGCGAGAGCCTGACCTATTGCATCTCCCGCCGTGCACAGGGTGTCACGTTGCAAGACCTGCCTGA
AACCGAACTGCCCGCTGTTCTGCAGCCGGTCGCGGAGGCCATGGATGCGATCGCTGCGGCCGATCTTAGC
CAGACGAGCGGGTTCGGCCCATTCGGACCGCAAGGAATCGGTCAATACACTACATGGCGTGATTTCATAT
GCGCGATTGCTGATCCCCATGTGTATCACTGGCAAACTGTGATGGACGACACCGTCAGTGCGTCCGTCGC
GCAGGCTCTCGATGAGCTGATGCTTTGGGCCGAGGACTGCCCCGAAGTCCGGCACCTCGTGCACGCGGAT
TTCGGCTCCAACAATGTCCTGACGGACAATGGCCGCATAACAGCGGTCATTGACTGGAGCGAGGCGATGT
TCGGGGATTCCCAATACGAGGTCGCCAACATCTTCTTCTGGAGGCCGTGGTTGGCTTGTATGGAGCAGCA
GACGCGCTACTTCGAGCGGAGGCATCCGGAGCTTGCAGGATCGCCGCGGCTCCGGGCGTATATGCTCCGC
ATTGGTCTTGACCAACTCTATCAGAGCTTGGTTGACGGCAATTTCGATGATGCAGCTTGGGCGCAGGGTC
GATGCGACGCAATCGTCCGATCCGGAGCCGGGACTGTCGGGCGTACACAAATCGCCCGCAGAAGCGCGGC
CGTCTGGACCGATGGCTGTGTAGAAGTACTCGCCGATAGTGGAAACCGACGCCCCAGCACTCGTCCGAGG
GCAAAGGAATAGAGTAGATGCCGACCGAACAAGAGCTGATTTCGAGAACGCCTCAGCCAGCAACTCGCGC
GAGCCTAGCAAGGCAAATGCGAGAGAACGGCCTTACGCTTGGTGGCACAGTTCTCGTCCACAGTTCGCTA
AGCTCGCTCGGCTGGGTCGCGGGAGGGCCGGTCGCAGTGATTCAGGCCCTTCTGGATTGTGTTGGTCCCC
AGGGCACGATTGTCATGCCCACGCACTCGGGTGATCTGACTGATCCCGCAGATTGGAGATCGCCGCCCGT
GCCTGCCGATTGGGTGCAGATCTCTAGAGCTCGCTGATCAGCCTCGACTGTGCCTTCTAGTTGCCAGCCA
TCTGTTGTTTGCCCCTCCCCCGTGCCTTCCTTGACCCTGGAAGGTGCCACTCCCACTGTCCTTTCCTAAT
AAAATGAGGAAATTGCATCGCATTGTCTGAGTAGGTGTCATTCTATTCTGGGGGGTGGGGTGGGGCAGGA
CAGCAAGGGGGAGGATTGGGAAGACAATAGCAGGCATGCTGGGGATGCGGTGGGCTCTATGGCTTCTGAG
GCGGAAAGAACCAGCTGGGGCTCGATGAGGGAGCTGCGGTGGAGGAGGTGGAGAGAAGGCCGCACCCTTC
TGGGCAGGGGGAGGGGAGTGCCGCAATACCTTTATGGGAGTTCTCTGCTGCCTCCCGTCTTGTAAGGACC
GCCCTGGGCCTGGAAGAAGCCCTCCCTCCTTTCCTCCTCGCGTGATCTCGTCATCGCCTCCATGTCGAGT
CGCTTCTCGATTATGGGCGGGATTCTTTTGCCTAGGCTTAAGGGGCTAACTTGGTCCCTGGGCGTTGCCC
TGCAGGGGAGTGAGCAGCTGTAAGATTTGAGGGGCGACTCCGATTAGTTTATCTTCCCACGGACTAGAGT
TGGTGTCGAGGTTATTGTAATAAGGGTGGGGTAGGGAAATGGAGCTTAGTCATTCACCTGGGGCTGATTT
TATGCAACGAGACTGCGGATTATCACTAATCATTTTTGGAGCATTTTTCTAGAGACAGACATAAAGCATG
ATCACCTGAGTTTTATACCATTTGAGACCCTTGCTGCACCACCAAAGTGTAGCATCAGGTTAAATCTTAA
TAGAAAAATTTTAGCTTTTGCTTGAGAAACCAGTGCTTCCCTCCCTCACCCTCTCTCCCCAGGCTCTCTA
CCCCTTTGCATCCCTACCAGGCATCTTAGCAACTCTCACTCATACTTGATCCCATTTTCCATTTGTTGTA
CTTGCTCCTCCAGTATTCAGACATAGCACTAGCTTTCTCCCTCTCTTGATCTTGGGTAGCCTGGTGTCTC
GCGAAACCAGACAGATTGGTTCCACCACAAATTAAGGCTTGAGCTGGGGCTTGACTCTTACCCAGCAGTG
CTTTTATTCCTCCCTAGTTCACGTTCTTAAATGTTTATCTTGATTTTCATTTTATCCTTTTTCCTTAGCT
GGGATTCTGTCCCTGACCGTCTTCACAGTCCAGGTGATCTTGACTACTGCTTTACAGAGAATTGGATCTG
AGGTTAGGCAACATCTCCCTTTTTCTTCCTCTAAATACCTCTCATTTCTGTTCTTACCAGTTAGTAACTG
ATCTCAGATGCCTGTGTGATAGCTGGTACCCAGCTTTTGTTCCCTTTAGTGAGGGTTAATTGCGCGCTTG
GCGTAATCATGGTCATAGCTGTTTCCTGTGTGAAATTGTTATCCGCTCACAATTCCACACAACATACGAG
CCGGGAGCATAAAGTGTAAAGCCTGGGGTGCCTAATGAGTGAGCTAACTCACATTAATTGCGTTGCGCTC
ACTGCCCGCTTTCCAGTCGGGAAACCTGTCGTGCCAGCTGCATTAATGAATCGGCCAACGCGCGGGGAGA
GGCGGTTTGCGTATTGGGCGCTCTTCCGCTTCCTCGCTCACTGACTCGCTGCGCTCGGTCGTTCGGCTGC
GGCGAGCGGTATCAGCTCACTCAAAGGCGGTAATACGGTTATCCACAGAATCAGGGGATAACGCAGGAAA
GAACATGTGAGCAAAAGGCCAGCAAAAGGCCAGGAACCGTAAAAAGGCCGCGTTGCTGGCGTTTTTCCAT
AGGCTCCGCCCCCCTGACGAGCATCACAAAAATCGACGCTCAAGTCAGAGGTGGCGAAACCCGACAGGAC
TATAAAGATACCAGGCGTTTCCCCCTGGAAGCTCCCTCGTGCGCTCTCCTGTTCCGACCCTGCCGCTTAC
CGGATACCTGTCCGCCTTTCTCCCTTCGGGAAGCGTGGCGCTTTCTCATAGCTCACGCTGTAGGTATCTC
AGTTCGGTGTAGGTCGTTCGCTCCAAGCTGGGCTGTGTGCACGAACCCCCCGTTCAGCCCGACCGCTGCG
CCTTATCCGGTAACTATCGTCTTGAGTCCAACCCGGTAAGACACGACTTATCGCCACTGGCAGCAGCCAC
TGGTAACAGGATTAGCAGAGCGAGGTATGTAGGCGGTGCTACAGAGTTCTTGAAGTGGTGGCCTAACTAC
GGCTACACTAGAAGAACAGTATTTGGTATCTGCGCTCTGCTGAAGCCAGTTACCTTCGGAAAAAGAGTTG
GTAGCTCTTGATCCGGCAAACAAACCACCGCTGGTAGCGGTGGTTTTTTTGTTTGCAAGCAGCAGATTAC
GCGCAGAAAAAAAGGATCTCAAGAAGATCCTTTGATCTTTTCTACGGGGTCTGACGCTCAGTGGAACGAA
AACTCACGTTAAGGGATTTTGGTCATGAGATTATCAAAAAGGATCTTCACCTAGATCCTTTTAAATTAAA
AATGAAGTTTTAAATCAATCTAAAGTATATATGAGTAAACTTGGTCTGACAGTTACCAATGCTTAATCAG
TGAGGCACCTATCTCAGCGATCTGTCTATTTCGTTCATCCATAGTTGCCTGACTCCCCGTCGTGTAGATA
ACTACGATACGGGAGGGCTTACCATCTGGCCCCAGTGCTGCAATGATACCGCGAGACCCACGCTCACCGG
CTCCAGATTTATCAGCAATAAACCAGCCAGCCGGAAGGGCCGAGCGCAGAAGTGGTCCTGCAACTTTATC
CGCCTCCATCCAGTCTATTAATTGTTGCCGGGAAGCTAGAGTAAGTAGTTCGCCAGTTAATAGTTTGCGC
AACGTTGTTGCCATTGCTACAGGCATCGTGGTGTCACGCTCGTCGTTTGGTATGGCTTCATTCAGCTCCG
GTTCCCAACGATCAAGGCGAGTTACATGATCCCCCATGTTGTGCAAAAAAGCGGTTAGCTCCTTCGGTCC
TCCGATCGTTGTCAGAAGTAAGTTGGCCGCAGTGTTATCACTCATGGTTATGGCAGCACTGCATAATTCT
CTTACTGTCATGCCATCCGTAAGATGCTTTTCTGTGACTGGTGAGTACTCAACCAAGTCATTCTGAGAAT
AGTGTATGCGGCGACCGAGTTGCTCTTGCCCGGCGTCAATACGGGATAATACCGCGCCACATAGCAGAAC
TTTAAAAGTGCTCATCATTGGAAAACGTTCTTCGGGGCGAAAACTCTCAAGGATCTTACCGCTGTTGAGA
TCCAGTTCGATGTAACCCACTCGTGCACCCAACTGATCTTCAGCATCTTTTACTTTCACCAGCGTTTCTG
GGTGAGCAAAAACAGGAAGGCAAAATGCCGCAAAAAAGGGAATAAGGGCGACACGGAAATGTTGAATACT
CATACTCTTCCTTTTTCAATATTATTGAAGCATTTATCAGGGTTATTGTCTCATGAGCGGATACATATTT
GAATGTATTTAGAAAAATAAACAAATAGGGGTTCCGCGCACATTTCCCCGAAAAGTGCCAC
Features (pLannotate 1.2.2; 29 found; start..end, strand, type, name):
     30..458     -  rep_origin     f1 ori (sequence partly withheld): f1 bacteriophage origin of replication; arrow indicates direction of (+) strand synthesis
    463..618     -  CDS            lacZα (fragment): LacZα fragment of β-galactosidase; lacZ fragment
    626..644     +  promoter       T7 promoter: promoter for bacteriophage T7 RNA polymerase
   1172..1253    -  polyA_signal   SV40 poly(A) signal: SV40 polyadenylation signal
   1276..1359    -  CDS            large T antigen (fragment): large T antigen from SV40 (simian virus 40)
   1370..2116    -  CDS            Tet-On® 3G: modified rtTA protein that binds tightly to promoters containing the tet operator in the presence of doxycycline
   2135..2645    -  promoter       hPGK promoter: human phosphoglycerate kinase 1 promoter
   2665..2713    +  polyA_signal   poly(A) signal: synthetic polyadenylation signal
   2727..2818    +  misc_feature   pause site: RNA polymerase II transcriptional pause signal from the human α2 globin gene
   2822..3189    +  promoter       TRE3GS promoter: 3rd-generation Tet-responsive promoter that can be activated by binding of Tet-On® 3G, modified to eliminate binding sites for endogenous mammalian transcription factors
   3216..6578    +  CDS            NUMA1 (fragment): NUMA1_HUMAN - Also known as NMP22 From Homo sapiens (Human).
   6615..7346    +  CDS            TagRFP-T: TagRFP-T is a basic (constitutively fluorescent) red fluorescent protein published in 2008, derived from Entacmaea quadricolor. It has low acid sensitivity.
   7347..7378    +  misc_feature   MCS (fragment): multiple cloning site
   7422..7751    +  CDS            sspB (fragment): SSPB_HAEIN - Experimental evidence at protein level: Swiss-Prot protein existence level 1. Also stimulates degradation of the N-terminus of RseA (residues 1-108, alone or in complex with sigma-E) by ClpX-ClpP in a non-ssrA-mediated fashion. From Haemophilus influenzae (strain ATCC 51907 / DSM 11121 / KW20 / Rd).
   7795..7878    +  CDS            large T antigen (fragment): large T antigen from SV40 (simian virus 40)
   7901..7982    +  polyA_signal   SV40 poly(A) signal: SV40 polyadenylation signal
   8004..8514    +  promoter       hPGK promoter: human phosphoglycerate kinase 1 promoter
   8550..9570    +  CDS            HygR (fragment): aminoglycoside phosphotransferase from E. coli; aph(4)-Ia; confers resistance to hygromycin
   9588..9866    +  CDS            yokD (fragment): YOKD_BACSU - Experimental evidence at protein level: Swiss-Prot protein existence level 1. May contribute to antibiotic resistance. From Bacillus subtilis (strain 168).
   9886..10110   +  polyA_signal   bGH poly(A) signal: bovine growth hormone polyadenylation signal
  10114..10135   +  promoter       SV40 promoter (fragment): SV40 enhancer and early promoter
  11211..11229   -  promoter       T3 promoter: promoter for bacteriophage T3 RNA polymerase
  11272..11294   -  protein_bind   lac operator (fragment): The lac repressor binds to the lac operator to inhibit transcription in E. coli. This inhibition can be relieved by adding lactose or isopropyl-β-D-thiogalactopyranoside (IPTG). lac repressor encoded by lacI
  11298..11328   -  promoter       lac promoter: promoter for the E. coli lac operon
  11343..11364   -  protein_bind   CAP binding site: CAP binding activates transcription in the presence of cAMP. E. coli catabolite activator protein
  11377..11469   -  CDS            lacI (fragment): lac repressor; lacI; The lac repressor binds to the lac operator to inhibit transcription in E. coli. This inhibition can be relieved by adding lactose or isopropyl-β-D-thiogalactopyranoside (IPTG).
  11652..12240   -  rep_origin     ori: high-copy-number ColE1/pMB1/pBR322/pUC origin of replication
  12411..13271   -  CDS            AmpR: β-lactamase; bla; confers resistance to ampicillin, carbenicillin, and related antibiotics
  13272..13376   -  promoter       AmpR promoter: bla
