[The description below was written by a language model from this plasmid's Addgene catalogue record and pLannotate feature annotations shown in this document.]
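Description:
pTK729 is a 13.4 kb mammalian donor plasmid, built on the pMK247 backbone, for placing a doxycycline-inducible NuMA fusion transgene at the Rosa 26 locus. It is propagated in E. coli through a high-copy ColE1/pUC-type origin with ampicillin resistance. It also retains pBluescript-like cloning-vector remnants: an f1 origin, a lacZα fragment, lac promoter/operator elements, and flanking T7 and T3 promoters. The annotation does not call out homology arms. However, unannotated stretches lie on either side of the mammalian cassettes, between the T7 and T3 promoters, and these may correspond to the Rosa 26 targeting sequences implied by the stated purpose.

The payload is an all-in-one Tet-On system. One hPGK promoter drives the Tet-On 3G transactivator, terminated by an SV40 poly(A) signal, in the reverse orientation. A synthetic poly(A) signal and a transcriptional pause site then insulate the forward-facing TRE3GS promoter from read-through. This promoter controls a truncated human NuMA joining residues 1-705 to residues 1700-2115, with the nuclear localisation signal deleted. The truncated NuMA is fused to TagRFP-T and to "Nano", which is annotated as an SspB fragment. Nano is the SspB-derived binding partner of the light-inducible iLID dimer system. A second hPGK promoter drives a hygromycin resistance gene with a bGH poly(A) signal for selecting stable integrants.

The construct provides doxycycline-induced expression of a red-fluorescent NuMA fragment. The Nano tag suggests the fragment is meant to be recruited by light to an iLID-tagged site, which fits the associated work on cortical spindle-pulling forces generated by dynein-dynactin-NuMA. The depositor and repository sequences differ slightly, reportedly without functional consequence.
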