Addgene plasmid #114710: pTK729
Purpose: Express NuMA(1-705+1700-2115ΔNLS)-RFP-Nano from Rosa 26 locus
Depositing lab: Tomomi Kiyomitsu. Depositing organization: Nagoya University. Publication: Dynein-Dynactin-NuMA clusters generate cortical spindle-pulling forces as a multi-arm ensemble. Okumura M, Natsume T, Kanemaki MT, Kiyomitsu T. Elife. 2018 May 31;7. pii: 36559. doi: 10.7554/eLife.36559. PubMed 29848445.
Backbone
  Vector backbone: pMK247_addgene#105926
  Selectable markers: Hygromycin
Growth in bacteria
  Bacterial resistance: Ampicillin, 100 μg/mL
  Growth temperature: 37°C
  Growth strain: DH5alpha
  Copy number: Unknown
Gene/Insert
  Gene/Insert name: NuMA(1-705+1700-2115ΔNLS)-RFP-Nano
Terms and licenses: Academic/Nonprofit Terms; Industry Terms: Not Available to Industry
Depositor comments: Please note that some discrepancies were found between Addgene's quality control result and the depositor's full plasmid sequence. The depositor noted that these discrepancies do NOT affect plasmid function.
How to cite: pTK729 was a gift from Tomomi Kiyomitsu (Addgene plasmid # 114710 ; http://n2t.net/addgene:114710 ; RRID:Addgene_114710)
